>Addgene plasmid #171224 | pCIneo-AR-S81E | addgene full sequence | sequence record 336020 | Addgene NGS Result
TCAATATTGGCCATTAGCCATATTATTCATTGGTTATATAGCATAAATCAATATTGGCTATTGGCCATTG
CATACGTTGTATCTATATCATAATATGTACATTTATATTGGCTCATGTCCAATATGACCGCCATGTTGGC
ATTGATTATTGACTAGTTATTAATAGTAATCAATTACGGGGTCATTAGTTCATAGCCCATATATGGAGTT
CCGCGTTACATAACTTACGGTAAATGGCCCGCCTGGCTGACCGCCCAACGACCCCCGCCCATTGACGTCA
ATAATGACGTATGTTCCCATAGTAACGCCAATAGGGACTTTCCATTGACGTCAATGGGTGGAGTATTTAC
GGTAAACTGCCCACTTGGCAGTACATCAAGTGTATCATATGCCAAGTCCGCCCCCTATTGACGTCAATGA
CGGTAAATGGCCCGCCTGGCATTATGCCCAGTACATGACCTTACGGGACTTTCCTACTTGGCAGTACATC
TACGTATTAGTCATCGCTATTACCATGGTGATGCGGTTTTGGCAGTACACCAATGGGCGTGGATAGCGGT
TTGACTCACGGGGATTTCCAAGTCTCCACCCCATTGACGTCAATGGGAGTTTGTTTTGGCACCAAAATCA
ACGGGACTTTCCAAAATGTCGTAACAACTGCGATCGCCCGCCCCGTTGACGCAAATGGGCGGTAGGCGTG
TACGGTGGGAGGTCTATATAAGCAGAGCTCGTTTAGTGAACCGTCAGATCACTAGAAGCTTTATTGCGGT
AGTTTATCACAGTTAAATTGCTAACGCAGTCAGTGCTTCTGACACAACAGTCTCGAACTTAAGCTGCAGT
GACTCTCTTAAGGTAGCCTTGCAGAAGTTGGTCGTGAGGCACTGGGCAGGTAAGTATCAAGGTTACAAGA
CAGGTTTAAGGAGACCAATAGAAACTGGGCTTGTCGAGACAGAGAAGACTCTTGCGTTTCTGATAGGCAC
CTATTGGTCTTACTGACATCCACTTTGCCTTTCTCTCCACAGGTGTCCACTCCCAGTTCAATTACAGCTC
TTAAGGCTAGAGTACTTAATACGACTCACTATAGGCTAGCGTTTAAACTTAAGCTTGGTACCGAGCTCGG
ATCCATGGAAGTGCAGTTAGGGCTGGGAAGGGTCTACCCTCGGCCGCCGTCCAAGACCTACCGAGGAGCT
TTCCAGAATCTGTTCCAGAGCGTGCGCGAAGTGATCCAGAACCCGGGCCCCAGGCACCCAGAGGCCGCGA
GCGCAGCACCTCCCGGCGCCAGTTTGCTGCTGCTGCAGCAGCAGCAGCAGCAGCAGCAGCAGCAGCAGCA
GCAGCAGCAGCAAGAGACTGAACCCAGGCAGCAGCAGCAGCAGCAGGGTGAGGATGGTTCTCCCCAAGCC
CATCGTAGAGGCCCCACAGGCTACCTGGTCCTGGATGAGGAACAGCAACCTTCACAGCCGCAGTCGGCCC
TGGAGTGCCACCCCGAGAGAGGTTGCGTCCCAGAGCCTGGAGCCGCCGTGGCCGCCAGCAAGGGGCTGCC
GCAGCAGCTGCCAGCACCTCCGGACGAGGATGACTCAGCTGCCCCATCCACGTTGTCCCTGCTGGGCCCC
ACTTTCCCCGGCTTAAGCAGCTGCTCCGCTGACCTTAAAGACATCCTGAGCGAGGCCAGCACCATGCAAC
TCCTTCAGCAACAGCAGCAGGAAGCAGTATCCGAAGGCAGCAGCAGCGGGAGAGCGAGGGAGGCCTCGGG
GGCTCCCACTTCCTCCAAGGACAATTACTTAGGGGGCACTTCGACCATTTCTGACAACGCCAAGGAGTTG
TGTAAGGCAGTGTCGGTGTCCATGGGCCTGGGTGTGGAGGCGTTGGAGCATCTGAGTCCAGGGGAACAGC
TTCGGGGGGATTGCATGTACGCCCCACTTTTGGGAGTTCCACCCGCTGTGCGTCCCACTCCTTGTGCCCC
ATTGGCCGAATGCAAAGGTTCTCTGCTAGACGACAGCGCAGGCAAGAGCACTGAAGATACTGCTGAGTAT
TCCCCTTTCAAGGGAGGTTACACCAAAGGGCTAGAAGGCGAGAGCCTAGGCTGCTCTGGCAGCGCTGCAG
CAGGGAGCTCCGGGACACTTGAACTGCCGTCTACCCTGTCTCTCTACAAGTCCGGAGCACTGGACGAGGC
AGCTGCGTACCAGAGTCGCGACTACTACAACTTTCCACTGGCTCTGGCCGGACCGCCGCCCCCTCCGCCG
CCTCCCCATCCCCACGCTCGCATCAAGCTGGAGAACCCGCTGGACTACGGCAGCGCCTGGGCGGCTGCGG
CGGCGCAGTGCCGCTATGGGGACCTGGCGAGCCTGCATGGCGCGGGTGCAGCGGGACCCGGTTCTGGGTC
ACCCTCAGCCGCCGCTTCCTCATCCTGGCACACTCTCTTCACAGCCGAAGAAGGCCAGTTGTATGGACCG
TGTGGTGGTGGTGGGGGTGGTGGTGGCGGCGGCGGCGGCGGCGGCGGCGGCGGCGGCGGCGGCGGCGGCG
GCGGCGGCGGCGGCGAGGCGGGAGCTGTAGCCCCCTACGGCTACACTCGGCCCCCTCAGGGGCTGGCGGG
CCAGGAAAGCGACTTCACCGCACCTGATGTGTGGTACCCTGGCGGCATGGTGAGCAGAGTGCCCTATCCC
AGTCCCACTTGTGTCAAAAGCGAAATGGGCCCCTGGATGGATAGCTACTCCGGACCTTACGGGGACATGC
GTTTGGAGACTGCCAGGGACCATGTTTTGCCCATTGACTATTACTTTCCACCCCAGAAGACCTGCCTGAT
CTGTGGAGATGAAGCTTCTGGGTGTCACTATGGAGCTCTCACATGTGGAAGCTGCAAGGTCTTCTTCAAA
AGAGCCGCTGAAGGGAAACAGAAGTACCTGTGCGCCAGCAGAAATGATTGCACTATTGATAAATTCCGAA
GGAAAAATTGTCCATCTTGTCGTCTTCGGAAATGTTATGAAGCAGGGATGACTCTGGGAGCCCGGAAGCT
GAAGAAACTTGGTAATCTGAAACTACAGGAGGAAGGAGAGGCTTCCAGCACCACCAGCCCCACTGAGGAG
ACAACCCAGAAGCTGACAGTGTCACACATTGAAGGCTATGAATGTCAGCCCATCTTTCTGAATGTCCTGG
AAGCCATTGAGCCAGGTGTAGTGTGTGCTGGACACGACAACAACCAGCCCGACTCCTTTGCAGCCTTGCT
CTCTAGCCTCAATGAACTGGGAGAGAGACAGCTTGTACACGTGGTCAAGTGGGCCAAGGCCTTGCCTGGC
TTCCGCAACTTACACGTGGACGACCAGATGGCTGTCATTCAGTACTCCTGGATGGGGCTCATGGTGTTTG
CCATGGGCTGGCGATCCTTCACCAATGTCAACTCCAGGATGCTCTACTTCGCCCCTGATCTGGTTTTCAA
TGAGTACCGCATGCACAAGTCCCGGATGTACAGCCAGTGTGTCCGAATGAGGCACCTCTCTCAAGAGTTT
GGATGGCTCCAAATCACCCCCCAGGAATTCCTGTGCATGAAAGCACTGCTACTCTTCAGCATTATTCCAG
TGGATGGGCTGAAAAATCAAAAATTCTTTGATGAACTTCGAATGAACTACATCAAGGAACTCGATCGTAT
CATTGCATGCAAAAGAAAAAATCCCACATCCTGCTCAAGACGCTTCTACCAGCTCACCAAGCTCCTGGAC
TCCGTGCAGCCTATTGCGAGAGAGCTGCATCAGTTCACTTTTGACCTGCTAATCAAGTCACACATGGTGA
GCGTGGACTTTCCGGAAATGATGGCAGAGATCATCTCTGTGCAAGTGCCCAAGATCCTTTCTGGGAAAGT
CAAGCCCATCTATTTCCACACCCAGTGAAGCATTGGAAACCCTATTTCCCCACCCCAGCTCATGCCCCCT
TTCAGATGTCTTCTGCCTGTTATAACTCTGCACTACTCCTCTGCAGTGCCTTGGGGAATTTCCTCTATTG
ATGTACAGTCTGTCATGAACATGTTCCTGAATTCTATTTGCTGGGCTTTTTTTTTCTCTTTCTCTCCTTT
CTTTTTCTTCTTCCCTCCCTATCTAACCCTCCCATGGCACCTTCAGACTTTGCTTCCCATTGTGGCTCCT
ATCTGTGTTTTGAATGGTGTTGTATGCCTTTATCCAGCACAGTGGCGGCCGCTTCCCTTTAGTGAGGGTT
AATGCTTCGAGCAGACATGATAAGATACATTGATGAGTTTGGACAAACCACAACTAGAATGCAGTGAAAA
AAATGCTTTATTTGTGAAATTTGTGATGCTATTGCTTTATTTGTAACCATTATAAGCTGCAATAAACAAG
TTAACAACAACAATTGCATTCATTTTATGTTTCAGGTTCAGGGGGAGATGTGGGAGGTTTTTTAAAGCAA
GTAAAACCTCTACAAATGTGGTAAAATCCGATAAGGATCGATCCGGGCTGGCGTAATAGCGAAGAGGCCC
GCACCGATCGCCCTTCCCAACAGTTGCGCAGCCTGAATGGCGAATGG
[124 nt withheld, positions 4528-4651]
C
[91 nt withheld, positions 4653-4743]
A
[49 nt withheld, positions 4745-4793]
CCTTTGACGTTGGAGTCCACGTTCTTT
[37 nt withheld, positions 4821-4857]
ACCCTATCTCGGTCTATTCTTTTGATTTATAAGGGATTTTGCCGATTTCGGCCTATTGGTTAAAAAATGA
GCTGATTTAACAAAAATTTAACGCGAATTTTAACAAAATATTAACGCTTACAATTTCCTGATGCGGTATT
TTCTCCTTACGCATCTGTGCGGTATTTCACACCGCATACGCGGATCTGCGCAGCACCATGGCCTGAAATA
ACCTCTGAAAGAGGAACTTGGTTAGGTACCTTCTGAGGCGGAAAGAACCAGCTGTGGAATGTGTGTCAGT
TAGGGTGTGGAAAGTCCCCAGGCTCCCCAGCAGGCAGAAGTATGCAAAGCATGCATCTCAATTAGTCAGC
AACCAGGTGTGGAAAGTCCCCAGGCTCCCCAGCAGGCAGAAGTATGCAAAGCATGCATCTCAATTAGTCA
GCAACCATAGTCCCGCCCCTAACTCCGCCCATCCCGCCCCTAACTCCGCCCAGTTCCGCCCATTCTCCGC
CCCATGGCTGACTAATTTTTTTTATTTATGCAGAGGCCGAGGCCGCCTCGGCCTCTGAGCTATTCCAGAA
GTAGTGAGGAGGCTTTTTTGGAGGCCTAGGCTTTTGCAAAAAGCTTGATTCTTCTGACACAACAGTCTCG
AACTTAAGGCTAGAGCCACCATGATTGAACAAGATGGATTGCACGCAGGTTCTCCGGCCGCTTGGGTGGA
GAGGCTATTCGGCTATGACTGGGCACAACAGACAATCGGCTGCTCTGATGCCGCCGTGTTCCGGCTGTCA
GCGCAGGGGCGCCCGGTTCTTTTTGTCAAGACCGACCTGTCCGGTGCCCTGAATGAACTGCAGGACGAGG
CAGCGCGGCTATCGTGGCTGGCCACGACGGGCGTTCCTTGCGCAGCTGTGCTCGACGTTGTCACTGAAGC
GGGAAGGGACTGGCTGCTATTGGGCGAAGTGCCGGGGCAGGATCTCCTGTCATCTCACCTTGCTCCTGCC
GAGAAAGTATCCATCATGGCTGATGCAATGCGGCGGCTGCATACGCTTGATCCGGCTACCTGCCCATTCG
ACCACCAAGCGAAACATCGCATCGAGCGAGCACGTACTCGGATGGAAGCCGGTCTTGTCGATCAGGATGA
TCTGGACGAAGAGCATCAGGGGCTCGCGCCAGCCGAACTGTTCGCCAGGCTCAAGGCGCGCATGCCCGAC
GGCGAGGATCTCGTCGTGACCCATGGCGATGCCTGCTTGCCGAATATCATGGTGGAAAATGGCCGCTTTT
CTGGATTCATCGACTGTGGCCGGCTGGGTGTGGCGGACCGCTATCAGGACATAGCGTTGGCTACCCGTGA
TATTGCTGAAGAGCTTGGCGGCGAATGGGCTGACCGCTTCCTCGTGCTTTACGGTATCGCCGCTCCCGAT
TCGCAGCGCATCGCCTTCTATCGCCTTCTTGACGAGTTCTTCTGAGCGGGACTCTGGGGTTCGAAATGAC
CGACCAAGCGACGCCCAACCTGCCATCACGATGGCCGCAATAAAATATCTTTATTTTCATTACATCTGTG
TGTTGGTTTTTTGTGTGAATCGATAGCGATAAGGATCCGCGTATGGTGCACTCTCAGTACAATCTGCTCT
GATGCCGCATAGTTAAGCCAGCCCCGACACCCGCCAACACCCGCTGACGCGCCCTGACGGGCTTGTCTGC
TCCCGGCATCCGCTTACAGACAAGCTGTGACCGTCTCCGGGAGCTGCATGTGTCAGAGGTTTTCACCGTC
ATCACCGAAACGCGCGAGACGAAAGGGCCTCGTGATACGCCTATTTTTATAGGTTAATGTCATGATAATA
ATGGTTTCTTAGACGTCAGGTGGCACTTTTCGGGGAAATGTGCGCGGAACCCCTATTTGTTTATTTTTCT
AAATACATTCAAATATGTATCCGCTCATGAGACAATAACCCTGATAAATGCTTCAATAATATTGAAAAAG
GAAGAGTATGAGTATTCAACATTTCCGTGTCGCCCTTATTCCCTTTTTTGCGGCATTTTGCCTTCCTGTT
TTTGCTCACCCAGAAACGCTGGTGAAAGTAAAAGATGCTGAAGATCAGTTGGGTGCACGAGTGGGTTACA
TCGAACTGGATCTCAACAGCGGTAAGATCCTTGAGAGTTTTCGCCCCGAAGAACGTTTTCCAATGATGAG
CACTTTTAAAGTTCTGCTATGTGGCGCGGTATTATCCCGTATTGACGCCGGGCAAGAGCAACTCGGTCGC
CGCATACACTATTCTCAGAATGACTTGGTTGAGTACTCACCAGTCACAGAAAAGCATCTTACGGATGGCA
TGACAGTAAGAGAATTATGCAGTGCTGCCATAACCATGAGTGATAACACTGCGGCCAACTTACTTCTGAC
AACGATCGGAGGACCGAAGGAGCTAACCGCTTTTTTGCACAACATGGGGGATCATGTAACTCGCCTTGAT
CGTTGGGAACCGGAGCTGAATGAAGCCATACCAAACGACGAGCGTGACACCACGATGCCTGTAGCAATGG
CAACAACGTTGCGCAAACTATTAACTGGCGAACTACTTACTCTAGCTTCCCGGCAACAATTAATAGACTG
GATGGAGGCGGATAAAGTTGCAGGACCACTTCTGCGCTCGGCCCTTCCGGCTGGCTGGTTTATTGCTGAT
AAATCTGGAGCCGGTGAGCGTGGGTCTCGCGGTATCATTGCAGCACTGGGGCCAGATGGTAAGCCCTCCC
GTATCGTAGTTATCTACACGACGGGGAGTCAGGCAACTATGGATGAACGAAATAGACAGATCGCTGAGAT
AGGTGCCTCACTGATTAAGCATTGGTAACTGTCAGACCAAGTTTACTCATATATACTTTAGATTGATTTA
AAACTTCATTTTTAATTTAAAAGGATCTAGGTGAAGATCCTTTTTGATAATCTCATGACCAAAATCCCTT
AACGTGAGTTTTCGTTCCACTGAGCGTCAGACCCCGTAGAAAAGATCAAAGGATCTTCTTGAGATCCTTT
TTTTCTGCGCGTAATCTGCTGCTTGCAAACAAAAAAACCACCGCTACCAGCGGTGGTTTGTTTGCCGGAT
CAAGAGCTACCAACTCTTTTTCCGAAGGTAACTGGCTTCAGCAGAGCGCAGATACCAAATACTGTTCTTC
TAGTGTAGCCGTAGTTAGGCCACCACTTCAAGAACTCTGTAGCACCGCCTACATACCTCGCTCTGCTAAT
CCTGTTACCAGTGGCTGCTGCCAGTGGCGATAAGTCGTGTCTTACCGGGTTGGACTCAAGACGATAGTTA
CCGGATAAGGCGCAGCGGTCGGGCTGAACGGGGGGTTCGTGCACACAGCCCAGCTTGGAGCGAACGACCT
ACACCGAACTGAGATACCTACAGCGTGAGCTATGAGAAAGCGCCACGCTTCCCGAAGGGAGAAAGGCGGA
CAGGTATCCGGTAAGCGGCAGGGTCGGAACAGGAGAGCGCACGAGGGAGCTTCCAGGGGGAAACGCCTGG
TATCTTTATAGTCCTGTCGGGTTTCGCCACCTCTGACTTGAGCGTCGATTTTTGTGATGCTCGTCAGGGG
GGCGGAGCCTATGGAAAAACGCCAGCAACGCGGCCTTTTTACGGTTCCTGGCCTTTTGCTGGCCTTTTGC
TCACATGGCTCGACAGATCT
Features (pLannotate 1.2.2; 19 found; start..end, strand, type, name):
    140..517     +  enhancer       CMV enhancer: human cytomegalovirus immediate early enhancer
    518..729     +  promoter       CMV promoter: human cytomegalovirus (CMV) immediate early promoter
    890..1022    +  intron         chimeric intron: chimera between introns from human β-globin and immunoglobulin heavy chain genes
   1067..1085    +  promoter       T7 promoter: promoter for bacteriophage T7 RNA polymerase
   1125..3875    +  CDS            AR: ANDR_HUMAN - Also known as DHTR, NR3C4. Experimental evidence at protein level: Swiss-Prot protein existence level 1. [Isoform 4]: Lacks the C-terminal ligand-binding domain and may therefore constitutively activate the transcription of a specific set of genes independently of steroid hormones. From Homo sapiens (Human).
   4186..4203    -  promoter       T3 promoter (fragment): promoter for bacteriophage T3 RNA polymerase
   4221..4342    -  polyA_signal   SV40 poly(A) signal: SV40 polyadenylation signal
   4365..4433    -  CDS            large T antigen (fragment): large T antigen from SV40 (simian virus 40)
   4457..4524    +  CDS            lacZα (fragment): LacZα fragment of β-galactosidase; lacZ fragment
   4528..4956    +  rep_origin     f1 ori (sequence partly withheld): f1 bacteriophage origin of replication; arrow indicates direction of (+) strand synthesis
   4984..5035    -  misc_feature   bom (fragment): basis of mobility region from pBR322
   5100..5457    +  promoter       SV40 promoter: SV40 enhancer and early promoter
   5508..6299    +  CDS            neo: KKA2_KLEPN - Also known as kan, nptII. Experimental evidence at protein level: Swiss-Prot protein existence level 1. Resistance to kanamycin, neomycin, paromomycin, ribostamycin, butirosin and gentamicin B. From Klebsiella pneumoniae.
   6366..6414    +  polyA_signal   poly(A) signal: synthetic polyadenylation signal
   6434..6488    -  misc_feature   bom (fragment): basis of mobility region from pBR322
   6590..6625    -  CDS            rop (fragment): Rop protein, which maintains plasmids at low copy number; rop
   6720..6824    +  promoter       AmpR promoter: bla
   6825..7685    +  CDS            AmpR: β-lactamase; bla; confers resistance to ampicillin, carbenicillin, and related antibiotics
   7856..8444    +  rep_origin     ori: high-copy-number ColE1/pMB1/pBR322/pUC origin of replication
