[The description below was written by a language model from this plasmid's Addgene catalogue record and pLannotate feature annotations shown in this document.]
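Description:
pCIneo-AR-S81E is a mammalian expression plasmid built on the Promega pCIneo backbone that carries an untagged human androgen receptor (AR) with serine 81 replaced by glutamate. The sequenced plasmid is about 8.5 kb. It is propagated in E. coli as a high-copy plasmid through a ColE1/pUC-type origin with ampicillin selection from β-lactamase. An f1 origin is also present and would allow production of single-stranded DNA. For selection in mammalian cells, a separate cassette places the neomycin phosphotransferase gene under the SV40 enhancer/early promoter, followed by a synthetic polyadenylation signal, so stable transfectants can be selected with G418.

The AR coding sequence was cloned between NheI and NotI sites and is annotated as a single open reading frame of roughly 2.75 kb. It is transcribed from the human cytomegalovirus immediate-early enhancer and promoter. A chimeric β-globin/immunoglobulin intron lies upstream of the insert, an arrangement generally used to improve mRNA processing and expression, and an SV40 polyadenylation signal is annotated downstream of the insert. A T7 promoter just before the insert and a T3 promoter fragment after it are standard backbone elements that can serve for in vitro transcription or sequencing.

Ser81 lies in a Ser-Pro phosphorylation motif. A glutamate substitution at such a site is commonly used to mimic constitutive phosphorylation, although the record describes the construct only as a phosphorylation mutant. The associated work concerns AR phosphorylation and stabilization by cyclin-dependent kinase 1 in prostate cancer, so the plasmid is suited to comparing this mutant with other AR forms in transfected cells. The depositor notes that the exact residue numbering and composition may vary slightly between human AR reference versions.
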