Addgene plasmid #171224: pCIneo-AR-S81E
Purpose: Mammalian expression of un-tagged human androgen receptor phosphorylation mutant: AR-Ser81Glu (AR-S81E)
Depositing lab: Steven Balk. Publication: Androgen receptor phosphorylation and stabilization in prostate cancer by cyclin-dependent kinase 1. Chen S, Xu Y, Yuan X, Bubley GJ, Balk SP. Proc Natl Acad Sci U S A. 2006 Oct 24;103(43):15969-74. doi: 10.1073/pnas.0604193103. Epub 2006 Oct 16. PubMed 17043241.
Backbone
  Vector backbone: pCIneo
  Backbone manufacturer: Promega
  Backbone size w/o insert (bp): 5500
  Vector type: Mammalian Expression, Bacterial Expression
  Selectable markers: Neomycin (select with G418)
Growth in bacteria
  Bacterial resistance: Ampicillin, 100 μg/mL
  Growth temperature: 37°C
  Growth strain: DH5alpha
  Copy number: High Copy
Gene/Insert
  Gene/Insert name: human androgen receptor Ser81Glu mutant (alt name: AR-S81E)
  Species: H. sapiens (human)
  Insert size (bp): 3000
  Mutation: AR-Ser81Glu (AR-S81E)
  Entrez Gene: AR (a.k.a. AIS, AR8, DHTR, HUMARA, HYSP1, KD, NR3C4, SBMA, SMAX1, TFM)
  Promoter: CMV
  Cloning method: Restriction Enzyme; 5′ cloning site NheI (unknown if destroyed); 3′ cloning site NotI (unknown if destroyed)
  Sequencing primers: 5′ CMV_fwd_primer
Terms and licenses: Academic/Nonprofit Terms; Industry Terms: Not Available to Industry
Depositor comments: Mutation in an AR Ser-Pro phosphorylation site, and the exact amino acid residue position and composition may slightly vary based on human AR versions.
How to cite: pCIneo-AR-S81E was a gift from Steven Balk (Addgene plasmid # 171224 ; http://n2t.net/addgene:171224 ; RRID:Addgene_171224)
